Addgene plasmid #219373: SFFV-TCF19-Brd 472
Purpose: Transcription factor TCF19 with a specific barcode assigned.
Depositing lab: Filipe Pereira. Depositing organization: Center for Neuroscience and Cell Biology, University of Coimbra. Publication: A combinatorial transcription factor screening platform for immune cell reprogramming. Kurochkin I, Altman AR, Caiado I, Pertiga-Cabral D, Halitzki E, Minaeva M, Zimmermannova O, Henriques-Oliveira L, Klein D, Nair M, Oliveira D, Cajal LR, Knittel R, Feick C, Ringner M, Martin M, Cirovic B, Pires CF, Rosa FF, Sitnicka E, Theis FJ, Pereira CF. Cell Syst. 2026 Jan 21;17(1):101457. doi: 10.1016/j.cels.2025.101457. Epub 2026 Jan 14. PubMed 41539305.
Backbone
  Vector backbone: SFFV-MCS
  Backbone size w/o insert (bp): 6638
  Vector type: Lentiviral
Growth in bacteria
  Bacterial resistance: Ampicillin, 100 μg/mL
  Growth temperature: 37°C
  Growth strain: NEB Stable
  Copy number: High Copy
Gene/Insert
  Gene/Insert name: TCF19
  Species: H. sapiens (human)
  Insert size (bp): 1038
  Entrez Gene: TCF19 (a.k.a. SC1, SC1-1)
  Promoter: The spleen focus-forming virus (SFFV) promoter
  Cloning method: Restriction Enzyme; 5′ cloning site Bsp119I (not destroyed); 3′ cloning site BstHI (not destroyed)
Terms and licenses: Academic/Nonprofit Terms; Industry Terms: Not Available to Industry
Depositor comments: Barcode sequence cloned into XbaI restriction site. Design of plasmid is as follows: SFFV-[TF sequence]-WPRE-[Barcode sequence].
How to cite: SFFV-TCF19-Brd 472 was a gift from Filipe Pereira (Addgene plasmid # 219373 ; http://n2t.net/addgene:219373 ; RRID:Addgene_219373)
