[The description below was written by a language model from this plasmid's Addgene catalogue record and pLannotate feature annotations shown in this document.]
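Description:
SFFV-TCF19-Brd 472 is a lentiviral transfer plasmid built on the SFFV-MCS backbone for expressing the human transcription factor TCF19 (also called SC1) in mammalian cells, with a construct-specific DNA barcode. It is propagated in E. coli through a high-copy ColE1/pUC-type origin and selected with ampicillin via the bla gene. An f1 origin and leftover pBluescript-type elements (lacZα fragment, lac promoter/operator, T7 and T3 promoters) are also annotated in the bacterial portion. The sequenced record is 7,676 nt, consistent with the stated backbone and insert sizes.

The viral cassette has a third-generation, self-inactivating layout. An RSV promoter drives a truncated HIV-1 5' LTR, followed by the Ψ packaging signal with a gag fragment, the Rev response element for Rev-dependent nuclear export of the genomic RNA, and the cPPT/CTS, which aids nuclear import in transduced cells. Inside this frame, the spleen focus-forming virus LTR promoter, which is widely used in haematopoietic cell types, drives the TCF19 coding sequence, which sits between retained cloning sites. A WPRE downstream enhances transcript stability and expression. The short woodchuck hepatitis S annotation just upstream of the WPRE is probably part of the same woodchuck-derived segment. The cassette ends in a ΔU3 3' LTR followed by an SV40 poly(A) signal and SV40 origin sequence.

According to the depositor, the barcode was inserted at an XbaI site after the WPRE, giving the order SFFV–TF–WPRE–barcode; it is not annotated separately in the feature table. No fluorescent reporter or mammalian selection marker is annotated. The plasmid belongs to a barcoded transcription factor collection made for combinatorial screening in immune cell reprogramming, where the barcode serves to identify the factor carried by this vector.
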