Features (pLannotate 1.2.2; 29 found; start..end, strand, type, name):
     94..112     -  promoter       T7 promoter: promoter for bacteriophage T7 RNA polymerase
    120..275     +  CDS            lacZα (fragment): LacZα fragment of β-galactosidase; lacZ fragment
    280..708     +  rep_origin     f1 ori (sequence partly withheld): f1 bacteriophage origin of replication; arrow indicates direction of (+) strand synthesis
    761..865     +  promoter       AmpR promoter: bla
    866..1726    +  CDS            AmpR: β-lactamase; bla; confers resistance to ampicillin, carbenicillin, and related antibiotics
   1897..2485    +  rep_origin     ori: high-copy-number ColE1/pMB1/pBR322/pUC origin of replication
   2668..2760    +  CDS            lacI (fragment): lac repressor; lacI; The lac repressor binds to the lac operator to inhibit transcription in E. coli. This inhibition can be relieved by adding lactose or isopropyl-β-D-thiogalactopyranoside (IPTG).
   2773..2794    +  protein_bind   CAP binding site: CAP binding activates transcription in the presence of cAMP. E. coli catabolite activator protein
   2809..2839    +  promoter       lac promoter: promoter for the E. coli lac operon
   2847..2863    +  protein_bind   lac operator: The lac repressor binds to the lac operator to inhibit transcription in E. coli. This inhibition can be relieved by adding lactose or isopropyl-β-D-thiogalactopyranoside (IPTG). lac repressor encoded by lacI
   2908..2926    +  promoter       T3 promoter: promoter for bacteriophage T3 RNA polymerase
   2954..3180    +  promoter       RSV promoter: Rous sarcoma virus enhancer/promoter
   3181..3361    +  LTR            5' LTR (truncated): truncated 5' long terminal repeat (LTR) from HIV-1
   3408..3533    +  misc_feature   HIV-1 Ψ: packaging signal of human immunodeficiency virus type 1
   3517..3880    +  CDS            HIV-1 gag (fragment): gag protein from human immunodeficiency virus 1; gag
   4026..4259    +  misc_feature   RRE: The Rev response element (RRE) of HIV-1 allows for Rev-dependent mRNA export from the nucleus to the cytoplasm.
   4636..4736    +  CDS            Rev (fragment): human immunodeficiency virus 1 (HIV-1) Rev protein; rev; enhances nuclear export of unspliced and incompletely spliced viral mRNAs
   4755..4872    +  misc_feature   cPPT/CTS: central polypurine tract and central termination sequence of HIV-1
   4906..5307    +  promoter       SFFV promoter: spleen focus-forming virus long terminal repeat (LTR) promoter
   5317..5340    +  misc_feature   MCS (fragment): pBluescript multiple cloning site
   5365..6399    +  CDS            TCF19: TCF19_HUMAN - Also known as SC1. Experimental evidence at protein level: Swiss-Prot protein existence level 1. Potential trans-activating factor that could play an important role in the transcription of genes required for the later stages of cell cycle progression. From Homo sapiens (Human).
   6410..6435    +  misc_feature   MCS (fragment): pBluescript multiple cloning site
   6435..6494    +  CDS            S (fragment): HBSAG_WHV6 - Experimental evidence at transcript level: Swiss-Prot protein existence level 2. The middle envelope protein plays an important role in the budding of the virion. It is involved in the induction of budding in a nucleocapsid independent way. In this process the majority of envelope proteins bud to form subviral lipoprotein particles of 22 nm of diameter that do not contain a nucleocapsid (By similarity). From Woodchuck hepatitis B virus (isolate w64/pWS23) (WHV).
   6626..7029    +  misc_feature   WPRE: woodchuck hepatitis virus posttranscriptional regulatory element
   7087..7146    +  CDS            nef (fragment): NEF_HV1Z2 - Experimental evidence at protein level: Swiss-Prot protein existence level 1. Extracellular Nef protein targets CD4(+) T-lymphocytes for apoptosis by interacting with CXCR4 surface receptors. From Human immunodeficiency virus type 1 group M subtype D (isolate Z2/CDC-Z34) (HIV-1).
   7148..7381    +  LTR            3' LTR (ΔU3): self-inactivating 3' long terminal repeat (LTR) from HIV-1
   7453..7574    +  polyA_signal   SV40 poly(A) signal: SV40 polyadenylation signal
   7593..7614    +  rep_origin     SV40 ori (fragment): SV40 origin of replication
   7614..73      +  rep_origin     SV40 ori (across the origin): SV40 origin of replication
>Addgene plasmid #219373 | SFFV-TCF19-Brd 472 | addgene full sequence | sequence record 449099 | Addgene NGS Result
ATTTATGCAGAGGCCGAGGCCGCCTCGGCCTCTGAGCTATTCCAGAAGTAGTGAGGAGGCTTTTTTGGAG
GCCTAGGGACGTACCCAATTCGCCCTATAGTGAGTCGTATTACGCGCGCTCACTGGCCGTCGTTTTACAA
CGTCGTGACTGGGAAAACCCTGGCGTTACCCAACTTAATCGCCTTGCAGCACATCCCCCTTTCGCCAGCT
GGCGTAATAGCGAAGAGGCCCGCACCGATCGCCCTTCCCAACAGTTGCGCAGCCTGAATGGCGAATGGG
[124 nt withheld, positions 280-403]
C
[91 nt withheld, positions 405-495]
A
[49 nt withheld, positions 497-545]
CCTTTGACGTTGGAGTCCACGTTCTTT
[37 nt withheld, positions 573-609]
ACCCTATCTCGGTCTATTCTTTTGATTTATAAGGGATTTTGCCGATTTCGGCCTATTGGTTAAAAAATGA
GCTGATTTAACAAAAATTTAACGCGAATTTTAACAAAATATTAACGCTTACAATTTAGGTGGCACTTTTC
GGGGAAATGTGCGCGGAACCCCTATTTGTTTATTTTTCTAAATACATTCAAATATGTATCCGCTCATGAG
ACAATAACCCTGATAAATGCTTCAATAATATTGAAAAAGGAAGAGTATGAGTATTCAACATTTCCGTGTC
GCCCTTATTCCCTTTTTTGCGGCATTTTGCCTTCCTGTTTTTGCTCACCCAGAAACGCTGGTGAAAGTAA
AAGATGCTGAAGATCAGTTGGGTGCACGAGTGGGTTACATCGAACTGGATCTCAACAGCGGTAAGATCCT
TGAGAGTTTTCGCCCCGAAGAACGTTTTCCAATGATGAGCACTTTTAAAGTTCTGCTATGTGGCGCGGTA
TTATCCCGTATTGACGCCGGGCAAGAGCAACTCGGTCGCCGCATACACTATTCTCAGAATGACTTGGTTG
AGTACTCACCAGTCACAGAAAAGCATCTTACGGATGGCATGACAGTAAGAGAATTATGCAGTGCTGCCAT
AACCATGAGTGATAACACTGCGGCCAACTTACTTCTGACAACGATCGGAGGACCGAAGGAGCTAACCGCT
TTTTTGCACAACATGGGGGATCATGTAACTCGCCTTGATCGTTGGGAACCGGAGCTGAATGAAGCCATAC
CAAACGACGAGCGTGACACCACGATGCCTGTAGCAATGGCAACAACGTTGCGCAAACTATTAACTGGCGA
ACTACTTACTCTAGCTTCCCGGCAACAATTAATAGACTGGATGGAGGCGGATAAAGTTGCAGGACCACTT
CTGCGCTCGGCCCTTCCGGCTGGCTGGTTTATTGCTGATAAATCTGGAGCCGGTGAGCGTGGGTCTCGCG
GTATCATTGCAGCACTGGGGCCAGATGGTAAGCCCTCCCGTATCGTAGTTATCTACACGACGGGGAGTCA
GGCAACTATGGATGAACGAAATAGACAGATCGCTGAGATAGGTGCCTCACTGATTAAGCATTGGTAACTG
TCAGACCAAGTTTACTCATATATACTTTAGATTGATTTAAAACTTCATTTTTAATTTAAAAGGATCTAGG
TGAAGATCCTTTTTGATAATCTCATGACCAAAATCCCTTAACGTGAGTTTTCGTTCCACTGAGCGTCAGA
CCCCGTAGAAAAGATCAAAGGATCTTCTTGAGATCCTTTTTTTCTGCGCGTAATCTGCTGCTTGCAAACA
AAAAAACCACCGCTACCAGCGGTGGTTTGTTTGCCGGATCAAGAGCTACCAACTCTTTTTCCGAAGGTAA
CTGGCTTCAGCAGAGCGCAGATACCAAATACTGTTCTTCTAGTGTAGCCGTAGTTAGGCCACCACTTCAA
GAACTCTGTAGCACCGCCTACATACCTCGCTCTGCTAATCCTGTTACCAGTGGCTGCTGCCAGTGGCGAT
AAGTCGTGTCTTACCGGGTTGGACTCAAGACGATAGTTACCGGATAAGGCGCAGCGGTCGGGCTGAACGG
GGGGTTCGTGCACACAGCCCAGCTTGGAGCGAACGACCTACACCGAACTGAGATACCTACAGCGTGAGCT
ATGAGAAAGCGCCACGCTTCCCGAAGGGAGAAAGGCGGACAGGTATCCGGTAAGCGGCAGGGTCGGAACA
GGAGAGCGCACGAGGGAGCTTCCAGGGGGAAACGCCTGGTATCTTTATAGTCCTGTCGGGTTTCGCCACC
TCTGACTTGAGCGTCGATTTTTGTGATGCTCGTCAGGGGGGCGGAGCCTATGGAAAAACGCCAGCAACGC
GGCCTTTTTACGGTTCCTGGCCTTTTGCTGGCCTTTTGCTCACATGTTCTTTCCTGCGTTATCCCCTGAT
TCTGTGGATAACCGTATTACCGCCTTTGAGTGAGCTGATACCGCTCGCCGCAGCCGAACGACCGAGCGCA
GCGAGTCAGTGAGCGAGGAAGCGGAAGAGCGCCCAATACGCAAACCGCCTCTCCCCGCGCGTTGGCCGAT
TCATTAATGCAGCTGGCACGACAGGTTTCCCGACTGGAAAGCGGGCAGTGAGCGCAACGCAATTAATGTG
AGTTAGCTCACTCATTAGGCACCCCAGGCTTTACACTTTATGCTTCCGGCTCGTATGTTGTGTGGAATTG
TGAGCGGATAACAATTTCACACAGGAAACAGCTATGACCATGATTACGCCAAGCGCGCAATTAACCCTCA
CTAAAGGGAACAAAAGCTGGAGCTGCAAGCTTAATGTAGTCTTATGCAATACTCTTGTAGTCTTGCAACA
TGGTAACGATGAGTTAGCAACATGCCTTACAAGGAGAGAAAAAGCACCGTGCATGCCGATTGGTGGAAGT
AAGGTGGTACGATCGTGCCTTATTAGGAAGGCAACAGACGGGTCTGACATGGATTGGACGAACCACTGAA
TTGCCGCATTGCAGAGATATTGTATTTAAGTGCCTAGCTCGATACATAAACGGGTCTCTCTGGTTAGACC
AGATCTGAGCCTGGGAGCTCTCTGGCTAACTAGGGAACCCACTGCTTAAGCCTCAATAAAGCTTGCCTTG
AGTGCTTCAAGTAGTGTGTGCCCGTCTGTTGTGTGACTCTGGTAACTAGAGATCCCTCAGACCCTTTTAG
TCAGTGTGGAAAATCTCTAGCAGTGGCGCCCGAACAGGGACTTGAAAGCGAAAGGGAAACCAGAGGAGCT
CTCTCGACGCAGGACTCGGCTTGCTGAAGCGCGCACGGCAAGAGGCGAGGGGCGGCGACTGGTGAGTACG
CCAAAAATTTTGACTAGCGGAGGCTAGAAGGAGAGAGATGGGTGCGAGAGCGTCAGTATTAAGCGGGGGA
GAATTAGATCGCGATGGGAAAAAATTCGGTTAAGGCCAGGGGGAAAGAAAAAATATAAATTAAAACATAT
AGTATGGGCAAGCAGGGAGCTAGAACGATTCGCAGTTAATCCTGGCCTGTTAGAAACATCAGAAGGCTGT
AGACAAATACTGGGACAGCTACAACCATCCCTTCAGACAGGATCAGAAGAACTTAGATCATTATATAATA
CAGTAGCAACCCTCTATTGTGTGCATCAAAGGATAGAGATAAAAGACACCAAGGAAGCTTTAGACAAGAT
AGAGGAAGAGCAAAACAAAAGTAAGACCACCGCACAGCAAGCGGCCGCTGATCTTCAGACCTGGAGGAGG
AGATATGAGGGACAATTGGAGAAGTGAATTATATAAATATAAAGTAGTAAAAATTGAACCATTAGGAGTA
GCACCCACCAAGGCAAAGAGAAGAGTGGTGCAGAGAGAAAAAAGAGCAGTGGGAATAGGAGCTTTGTTCC
TTGGGTTCTTGGGAGCAGCAGGAAGCACTATGGGCGCAGCGTCAATGACGCTGACGGTACAGGCCAGACA
ATTATTGTCTGGTATAGTGCAGCAGCAGAACAATTTGCTGAGGGCTATTGAGGCGCAACAGCATCTGTTG
CAACTCACAGTCTGGGGCATCAAGCAGCTCCAGGCAAGAATCCTGGCTGTGGAAAGATACCTAAAGGATC
AACAGCTCCTGGGGATTTGGGGTTGCTCTGGAAAACTCATTTGCACCACTGCTGTGCCTTGGAATGCTAG
TTGGAGTAATAAATCTCTGGAACAGATTTGGAATCACACGACCTGGATGGAGTGGGACAGAGAAATTAAC
AATTACACAAGCTTAATACACTCCTTAATTGAAGAATCGCAAAACCAGCAAGAAAAGAATGAACAAGAAT
TATTGGAATTAGATAAATGGGCAAGTTTGTGGAATTGGTTTAACATAACAAATTGGCTGTGGTATATAAA
ATTATTCATAATGATAGTAGGAGGCTTGGTAGGTTTAAGAATAGTTTTTGCTGTACTTTCTATAGTGAAT
AGAGTTAGGCAGGGATATTCACCATTATCGTTTCAGACCCACCTCCCAACCCCGAGGGGACCCGACAGGC
CCGAAGGAATAGAAGAAGAAGGTGGAGAGAGAGACAGAGACAGATCCATTCGATTAGTGAACGGATCTCG
ACGGTATCGGTTAACTTTTAAAAGAAAAGGGGGGATTGGGGGGTACAGTGCAGGGGAAAGAATAGTAGAC
ATAATAGCAACAGACATACAAACTAAAGAATTACAAAAACAAATTACAAAAATTCAAAATTTTATCGATC
ACGAGACTAGCCTCGAGCTGGCTGCAGTAACGCCATTTTGCAAGGCATGGAAAAATACCAAACCAAGAAT
AGAGAAGTTCAGATCAAGGGCGGGTACATGAAAATAGCTAACGTTGGGCCAAACAGGATATCTGCGGTGA
GCAGTTTCGGCCCCGGCCCGGGGCCAAGAACAGATGGTCACCGCAGTTTCGGCCCCGGCCCGAGGCCAAG
AACAGATGGTCCCCAGATATGGCCCAACCCTCAGCAGTTTCTTAAGACCCATCAGATGTTTCCAGGCTCC
CCCAAGGACCTGAAATGACCCTGCGCCTTATTTGAATTAACCAATCAGCCTGCTTCTCGCTTCTGTTCGC
GCGCTTCTGCTTCCCGAGCTCTATAAAAGAGCTCACAACCCCTCACTCGGCGCGCCAGTCCTCCGACAGA
CTGAGTCGGCCGGTCGAATCAAGCTTATCGATACCGTCGACGGATCCGCTAGCCCGCGGTTCGAAATGCT
GCCCTGCTTCCAACTGCTGCGCATAGGGGGCGGCAGGGGCGGTGATCTCTACACCTTCCACCCCCCCGCC
GGGGCTGGCTGCACCTATCGCTTGGGCCACAGGGCCGACCTGTGTGATGTGGCCCTGCGGCCCCAGCAGG
AGCCTGGCCTCATCTCTGGGATCCACGCCGAACTGCATGCCGAGCCCCGGGGTGATGACTGGAGGGTCAG
CCTGGAAGACCACAGCAGCCAAGGTACTTTGGTCAATAATGTCCGACTCCCAAGAGGTCACAGGCTGGAA
TTGAGTGATGGAGACCTCCTGACCTTTGGCCCTGAAGGGCCCCCAGGAACCAGCCCCTCGGAGTTCTACT
TCATGTTCCAACAAGTACGAGTCAAGCCTCAGGACTTTGCTGCCATTACCATCCCACGGTCTAGGGGAGA
AGCCCGGGTTGGGGCTGGTTTCCGGCCTATGCTGCCCTCCCAGGGGGCTCCACAGCGGCCTCTCAGCACC
TTCTCCCCTGCCCCCAAGGCCACACTGATCCTAAACTCCATAGGCAGCCTCAGCAAGCTCCGGCCCCAGC
CCCTCACCTTCTCCCCTAGTTGGGGTGGACCAAAGAGCCTGCCTGTTCCCGCCCCACCTGGGGAAATGGG
GACCACGCCTTCTGCTCCACCACAACGCAATCGGAGGAAATCTGTTCACCGAGTGTTGGCGGAACTGGAT
GATGAGAGTGAGCCTCCTGAGAACCCGCCACCGGTCCTTATGGAGCCCAGGAAGAAACTCCGTGTAGACA
AAGCCCCACTGACTCCCACTGGAAATCGACGTGGCCGTCCTCGGAAGTACCCAGTGAGCGCTCCCATGGC
TCCCCCTGCAGTTGGGGGCGGGGAGCCCTGTGCAGCTCCTTGTTGCTGCCTGCCCCAGGAAGAGACAGTG
GCCTGGGTTCAGTGTGATGGCTGTGACGTCTGGTTCCATGTGGCCTGTGTTGGCTGCAGCATCCAGGCTG
CCAGGGAGGCCGACTTCCGATGCCCAGGGTGCCGGGCTGGCATTCAGACCTAGACCGGTCGGATCCCCCG
GGCTGCAGGAATTCGAGCATCTTACCGCCATTTATTCCCATATTTGTTCTGTTTTTCTTGATTTGGGTAT
ACATTTAAATGTTAATAAAACAAAATGGTGGGGCAATCATTTACATTTTTAGGGATATGTAATTACTAGT
TCAGGTGTATTGCCACAAGACAAACATGTTAAGAAACTTTCCCGTTATTTACGCTCTGTTCCTGTTAATC
AACCTCTGGATTACAAAATTTGTGAAAGATTGACTGATATTCTTAACTATGTTGCTCCTTTTACGCTGTG
TGGATATGCTGCTTTAATGCCTCTGTATCATGCTATTGCTTCCCGTACGGCTTTCGTTTTCTCCTCCTTG
TATAAATCCTGGTTGCTGTCTCTTTATGAGGAGTTGTGGCCCGTTGTCCGTCAACGTGGCGTGGTGTGCT
CTGTGTTTGCTGACGCAACCCCCACTGGCTGGGGCATTGCCACCACCTGTCAACTCCTTTCTGGGACTTT
CGCTTTCCCCCTCCCGATCGCCACGGCAGAACTCATCGCCGCCTGCCTTGCCCGCTGCTGGACAGGGGCT
AGGTTGCTGGGCACTGATAATTCCGTGGTGTTGTCGGGGAAGCTGACGTCCTTTGCAATTCGATATCAAG
CTGTACCTTCTAGATGTACAGGATGACAAGCGCTTCTAGACCAATGACTTACAAGGCAGCTGTAGATCTT
AGCCACTTTTTAAAAGAAAAGGGGGGACTGGAAGGGCTAATTCACTCCCAACGAAGACAAGATCTGCTTT
TTGCTTGTACTGGGTCTCTCTGGTTAGACCAGATCTGAGCCTGGGAGCTCTCTGGCTAACTAGGGAACCC
ACTGCTTAAGCCTCAATAAAGCTTGCCTTGAGTGCTTCAAGTAGTGTGTGCCCGTCTGTTGTGTGACTCT
GGTAACTAGAGATCCCTCAGACCCTTTTAGTCAGTGTGGAAAATCTCTAGCAGTAGTAGTTCATGTCATC
TTATTATTCAGTATTTATAACTTGCAAAGAAATGAATATCAGAGAGTGAGAGGAACTTGTTTATTGCAGC
TTATAATGGTTACAAATAAAGCAATAGCATCACAAATTTCACAAATAAAGCATTTTTTTCACTGCATTCT
AGTTGTGGTTTGTCCAAACTCATCAATGTATCTTATCATGTCTGGCTCTAGCTATCCCGCCCCTAACTCC
GCCCATCCCGCCCCTAACTCCGCCCAGTTCCGCCCATTCTCCGCCCCATGGCTGACTAATTTTTTTT
