>Addgene plasmid #219373 | SFFV-TCF19-Brd 472 | depositor partial sequence | sequence record 428599 | TF ORF
ATGCTGCCCTGCTTCCAACTGCTGCGCATAGGGGGCGGCAGGGGCGGTGATCTCTACACCTTCCACCCCC
CCGCCGGGGCTGGCTGCACCTATCGCTTGGGCCACAGGGCCGACCTGTGTGATGTGGCCCTGCGGCCCCA
GCAGGAGCCTGGCCTCATCTCTGGGATCCACGCCGAACTGCATGCCGAGCCCCGGGGTGATGACTGGAGG
GTCAGCCTGGAAGACCACAGCAGCCAAGGTACTTTGGTCAATAATGTCCGACTCCCAAGAGGTCACAGGC
TGGAATTGAGTGATGGAGACCTCCTGACCTTTGGCCCTGAAGGGCCCCCAGGAACCAGCCCCTCGGAGTT
CTACTTCATGTTCCAACAAGTACGAGTCAAGCCTCAGGACTTTGCTGCCATTACCATCCCACGGTCTAGG
GGAGAAGCCCGGGTTGGGGCTGGTTTCCGGCCTATGCTGCCCTCCCAGGGGGCTCCACAGCGGCCTCTCA
GCACCTTCTCCCCTGCCCCCAAGGCCACACTGATCCTAAACTCCATAGGCAGCCTCAGCAAGCTCCGGCC
CCAGCCCCTCACCTTCTCCCCTAGTTGGGGTGGACCAAAGAGCCTGCCTGTTCCCGCCCCACCTGGGGAA
ATGGGGACCACGCCTTCTGCTCCACCACAACGCAATCGGAGGAAATCTGTTCACCGAGTGTTGGCGGAAC
TGGATGATGAGAGTGAGCCTCCTGAGAACCCGCCACCGGTCCTTATGGAGCCCAGGAAGAAACTCCGTGT
AGACAAAGCCCCACTGACTCCCACTGGAAATCGACGTGGCCGTCCTCGGAAGTACCCAGTGAGCGCTCCC
ATGGCTCCCCCTGCAGTTGGGGGCGGGGAGCCCTGTGCAGCTCCTTGTTGCTGCCTGCCCCAGGAAGAGA
CAGTGGCCTGGGTTCAGTGTGATGGCTGTGACGTCTGGTTCCATGTGGCCTGTGTTGGCTGCAGCATCCA
GGCTGCCAGGGAGGCCGACTTCCGATGCCCAGGGTGCCGGGCTGGCATTCAGACCTAG
