>Addgene plasmid #219373 | SFFV-TCF19-Brd 472 | depositor partial sequence | sequence record 428600 | Barcode sequence
TGTACAGGATGACAAGCGCT
